>Addgene plasmid #164729 | LjUBQ:MtCEP1:T35s | addgene full sequence | sequence record 324486 | Addgene NGS Result
CGCGTCGGCCTATCGCGGCCGCTGGCCGCTCAAAAATGGCTGGCCTACGGCCAGGCAATCTACCAGGGCG
CGGACAAGCCGCGCCGTCGCCACTCGACCGCCGGCGCCCACATCAAGGCACCGAGCTCCCATCCCCCCAG
GGGCTGCGCCCCTCGGCCGCGAACGGCCTCACCCCAAAAATGGCAGCGCTGGCCAATTCGTGCGCGGAAC
CCCTATTTGTTTATTTTTCTAAATACATTCAAATATGTATCCGCTCATGAGACAATAACCTTGATAAATG
CTTCAATAATATTGAAAAAGGAAGAGTATGGCTAAAATGAGAATATCACCGGAATTGAAAAAACTGATCG
AAAAATACCGCTGCGCAAAAGATACGGAAGGAATGTCTCCTGCTAAGGTATATAAGCTGGTGGGAGAAAA
TGAAAACCTATATTTAAAAATGACGGACAGCCGGTATAAAGGGACCACCTATGATGTGGAACGGGAAAAG
GACATGATGCTATGGCTGGAAGGAAAGCTGCCTGTTCCAAAGGTCCTGCACTTTGAACGGCATGATGGCT
GGAGCAATCTGCTCATGAGTGAGGCCGATGGCGTCCTTTGCTCGGAAGAGTATGAAGATGAACAAAGCCC
TGAAAAGATTATCGAGCTGTATGCGGAGTGCATCAGGCTCTTTCACTCCATCGACATATCGGATTGTCCC
TATACGAATAGCTTAGACAGCCGCTTAGCCGAATTGGATTACTTACTGAATAACGATCTGGCCGATGTGG
ATTGCGAAAACTGGGAAGAGGACACTCCATTTAAAGATCCGCGCGAGCTGTATGATTTTTTAAAGACGGA
AAAGCCCGAAGAGGAACTTGTCTTTTCCCACGGCGACCTGGGAGACAGCAACATCTTTGTGAAAGATGGC
AAAGTAAGTGGCTTTATTGATCTTGGGAGAAGCGGCAGGGCGGACAAGTGGTATGACATTGCCTTCTGCG
TCCGGTCGATCAGGGAGGATATCGGGGAAGAACAGTATGTCGAGCTATTTTTTGACTTACTGGGGATCAA
GCCTGATTGGGAGAAAATAAAATATTATATTTTACTGGATGAATTGTTTTAGCTGTCAGACCAAGTTTAC
TCATATATACTTTAGATTGATTTAAAACTTCATTTTTAATTTAAAAGGATCTAGGTGAAGATCCTTTTTG
ATAATCTCATGACCAAAATCCCTTAACGTGAGTTTTCGTTCCACTGAGCGTCAGACCCCGTAGAAAAGAT
CAAAGGATCTTCTTGAGATCCTTTTTTTCTGCGCGTAATCTGCTGCTTGCAAACAAAAAAACCACCGCTA
CCAGCGGTGGTTTGTTTGCCGGATCAAGAGCTACCAACTCTTTTTCCGAAGGTAACTGGCTTCAGCAGAG
CGCAGATACCAAATACTGTCCTTCTAGTGTAGCCGTAGTTAGGCCACCACTTCAAGAACTCTGTAGCACC
GCCTACATACCTCGCTCTGCTAATCCTGTTACCAGTGGCTGCTGCCAGTGGCGATAAGTCGTGTCTTACC
GGGTTGGACTCAAGACGATAGTTACCGGATAAGGCGCAGCGGTCGGGCTGAACGGGGGGTTCGTGCACAC
AGCCCAGCTTGGAGCGAACGACCTACACCGAACTGAGATACCTACAGCGTGAGCTATGAGAAAGCGCCAC
GCTTCCCGAAGGGAGAAAGGCGGACAGGTATCCGGTAAGCGGCAGGGTCGGAACAGGAGAGCGCACGAGG
GAGCTTCCAGGGGGAAACGCCTGGTATCTTTATAGTCCTGTCGGGTTTCGCCACCTCTGACTTGAGCGTC
GATTTTTGTGATGCTCGTCAGGGGGGCGGAGCCTATGGAAAAACGCCAGCAACGCGGCCTTTTTACGGTT
CCTGTGGTTGGCACATACAAATGGACGAACGGATAAACCTTTTCACGCCCTTTTAAATATCCGATTATTC
TAATAAACGCTCTTTTCTCTTAGGTTTACCCGCCAATATATCCTGTCAAACACTGATAGTTTAAACTCCC
TCGGTCACATGTGCATCCTCTAGTGGAGGGAGAGAGGATTTTGAGGAAATAATTAATTGAATTACTTGTA
TTATTGATAAAGTAATTTAGATAAGTTGTTAGTACAACTTATTGCAACTATGGATAGACAAAAATCACTT
ATTTTAAGGGGAGAAGTATATAACAACTTATTATAAAATTTCTGAGCAGCCGGCCTCCTCCAATCAATCA
TAGAGAGTGGAGCCCATTCTGGAAAACCAAGGAACCCCCAACTTGCACTGGTGCGGTGGCCCAATTCAAA
AAAAACGGGGCCCAGCAAAGTAACGCCGTTGTAACGATTTATCAATCCAAACTCAAAAGGCGGCGAGATG
CGTTTAACTCCGTGAAATTAACAAACCGCCAACAACTTGCAATTTGCAACTACCGTTTCCAAGAAGAACT
CAACCACACAACGTATCCTATCCCAAACCACACGCAACTAGTGACGCGTCATAAGGACACGTGTCACAAT
TTGACTGGTTAATAATTTCACCGCTTTTGCTATAAATTACCTCCAATCCCCTTAGCTTCTTCACAATTCA
GTTCCCAACCCTAACAATTCTTGTTCATATCGCTTCTCTCTACTTTCAAGGTATGATCCAATTTCTCTCT
TCTTTCTCTGTAATCCTTTCGTTGAGTTTTGTTTCCGATCAATCATAGGTAGTTTTCTTGTTTCGAAGCA
TGAGATCTAGGAATTTTTTGTGATTTTCCAAAATTGAGATCGGTTTGAAATTGAATTTTACAGCTTGAAT
CTCAGATCTTGTTTTATCAATGTTTTCGATGGCTTGCGATGTAGATCTATGATAATTGTGGTTCAGTTTT
GTTAGGAATCGATTTCGGTTTAGCAATTGCAGATTAATTAGGGTTTCCAATTGAATTCTTCAGATCCGTT
ATGGAATTATGTCAAATAATTTATTCAAATTGGAAATTATTGTTAGATCCACTCTTAATCTGTTTGATCC
AAGCTTCAATTAGGGTTTTCACTTGTTTCAATTTCTTGTTATGGATTCTGATTTATCTGTTGATGTTAGA
TCCACTCTTAATCTGTTTGATCCAAGCGTTAATTAGGGTTTTCACTTGTTTCAATTTCGTGTGTTGGATT
CTGATTTATCTGTTGTTGATGTGATTACAGAATGAAATATTTCGCTCTTTTTCTTGCCCTAATTGCATGC
AACTATTCCCTTCAATCTCATGCAAGGCTCATTAAACCATCGAACCATCACAATGTTCCAATTTCAACAT
CAGAGAAGAAAGTTGAGTCAACAATAAAATCAAACAATGAAGTAGCTAGTTATTTTGGAGATTCAAGTGA
AGCTCACACGAATGCATTCCAACCAACAACACCAGGAAATAGTCCTGGTGTTGGTCATAGATATTTTACC
GATGAAGATATCGACGTGAATTCGAAAAAGACGGTAGCTCAGAGCAAAGATGATAATAAATATGTGACTG
AGGATACTACAAATGAGTTCCAAAAAACAAACCCTGGTCACAGTCCTGGTGTTGGTCATTCTTACCAAAA
CAAAATTGGAAATTGAGCTTCTCTAGCTAGAGTCGATCGACAAGCTCGAGTTTCTCCATAATAATGTGTG
AGTAGTTCCCAGATAAGGGAATTAGGGTTCCTATAGGGTTTCGCTCATGTGTTGAGCATATAAGAAACCC
TTAGTATGTATTTGTATTTGTAAAATACTTCTATCAATAAAATTTCTAATTCCTAAAACCAAAATCCAGT
ACTAAAATCCAGATCGCTAAGCTTGAATTCTTGCGGAGAGCGGAGAATTAAGGGAGTCACGTTATGACCC
CCGCCGATGACGCGGGACAAGCCGTTTTACGTTTGGAACTGACAGAACCGCAACGTTGAAGGAGCCACTC
AGCCGCGGGTTTCTGGAGTTTAATGAGCTAAGCACATACGTCAGAAACCATTATTGCGCGTTCAAAAGTC
GCCTAAGGTCACTATCAGCTAGCAAATATTTCTTGTCAAAAATGCTCCACTGACGTTCCATAAATTCCCC
TCGGTATCCAATTAGAGTCTCATATTCACTCTCAAATGATTGAACAAGATGGATTGCACGCAGGTTCTCC
GGCCGCTTGGGTGGAGAGGCTATTCGGCTATGACTGGGCACAACAGACAATCGGCTGCTCTGATGCCGCC
GTGTTCCGGCTGTCAGCGCAGGGGCGCCCGGTTCTTTTTGTCAAGACCGACCTGTCCGGTGCCCTGAATG
AACTCCAAGACGAGGCAGCGCGGCTATCGTGGCTGGCCACGACGGGCGTTCCTTGCGCAGCTGTGCTCGA
CGTTGTCACTGAAGCGGGAAGGGACTGGCTGCTATTGGGCGAAGTGCCGGGGCAGGATCTCCTGTCATCT
CACCTTGCTCCTGCCGAGAAAGTATCCATCATGGCTGATGCAATGCGGCGGCTGCATACGCTTGATCCGG
CTACCTGCCCATTCGACCACCAAGCGAAACATCGCATCGAGCGAGGACGTACTCGGATGGAAGCCGGTCT
TGTCGATCAGGATGATCTGGACGAAGAGCATCAGGGGCTCGCGCCAGCCGAACTGTTCGCCAGGCTCAAG
GCGCGGATGCCCGACGGCGAGGATCTCGTCGTGACCCAGGGCGATGCCTGCTTGCCGAATATCATGGTGG
AAAATGGCCGCTTTTCTGGATTCATCGACTGTGGCCGGCTGGGTGTGGCGGACCGCTATCAGGACATAGC
GTTGGCTACCCGTGATATTGCTGAAGAGCTTGGCGGCGAATGGGCTGACCGCTTCCTCGTGCTTTACGGT
ATCGCCGCTCCCGATTCGCAGCGCATCGCCTTCTATCGCCTTCTTGACGAGTTCTTCTGAGCTTGTCAAG
CAGATCGTTCAAACATTTGGCAATAAAGTTTCTTAAGATTGAATCCTGTTGCCGGTCTTGCGATGATTAT
CATATAATTTCTGTTGAATTACGTTAAGCATGTAATAATTAACATGTAATGCATGACGTTATTTATGAGA
TGGGTTTTTATGATTAGAGTCCCGCAATTATACATTTAATACGCGATAGAAAACAAAATATAGCGCGCAA
ACTAGGATAAATTATCGCGCGCGGTGTCATCTATGTTACTAGATCGACGCTGGATCCGAATTCGGCAGGG
CCCACTGCATCCACCCCAGTACATTAAAAACGTCCGCAATGTGTTATTAAGTTGTCTAAGCGTCAATTTG
TTTACACCACAATATATCCTGCCACCAGCCAGCCAACAGCTCCCCGACCGGCAGCTCGGCACAAAATCAC
CACTCGATACAGGCAGCCCATCAGCCGTGCGGCTGCATGAAATCCTGGCCGGTTTGTCTGATGCCAAGCT
GGCGGCCTGGCCGGCCAGCTTGGCCGCTGAAGAAACCGAGCGCCGCCGTCTAAAAAGGTGATGTGTATTT
GAGTAAAACAGCTTGCGTCATGCGGTCGCTGCGTATATGATGCGATGAGTAAATAAACAAATACGCAAGG
GGAACGCATGAAGGTTATCGCTGTACTTAACCAGAAAGGCGGGTCAGGCAAGACGACCATCGCAACCCAT
CTAGCCCGCGCCCTGCAACTCGCCGGGGCCGATGTTCTGTTAGTCGATTCCGATCCCCAGGGCAGTGCCC
GCGATTGGGCGGCCGTGCGGGAAGATCAACCGCTAACCGTTGTCGGCATCGACCGCCCGACGATTGACCG
CGACGTGAAGGCCATCGGCCGGCGCGACTTCGTAGTGATCGACGGAGCGCCCCAGGCGGCGGACTTGGCT
GTGTCCGCGATCAAGGCAGCCGACTTCGTGCTGATTCCGGTGCAGCCAAGCCCTTACGACATATGGGCCA
CCGCCGACCTGGTGGAGCTGGTTAAGCAGCGCATTGAGGTCACGGATGGAAGGCTACAAGCGGCCTTTGT
CGTGTCGCGGGCGATCAAAGGCACGCGCATCGGCGGTGAGGTTGCCGAGGCGCTGGCCGGGTACGAGCTG
CCCATTCTTGAGTCCCGTATCACGCAGCGCGTGAGCTACCCAGGCACTGCCGCCGCCGGCACAACCGTTC
TTGAATCAGAACCCGAGGGCGACGCTGCCCGCGAGGTCCAGGCGCTGGCCGCTGAAATTAAATCAAAACT
CATTTGAGTTAATGAGGTAAAGAGAAAATGAGCAAAAGCACAAACACGCTAAGTGCCGGCCGTCCGAGCG
CACGCAGCAGCAAGGCTGCAACGTTGGCCAGCCTGGCAGACACGCCAGCCATGAAGCGGGTCAACTTTCA
GTTGCCGGCGGAGGATCACACCAAGCTGAAGATGTACGCGGTACGCCAAGGCAAGACCATTACCGAGCTG
CTATCTGAATACATCGCGCAGCTACCAGAGTAAATGAGCAAATGAATAAATGAGTAGATGAATTTTAGCG
GCTAAAGGAGGCGGCATGGAAAATCAAGAACAACCAGGCACCGACGCCGTGGAATGCCCCATGTGTGGAG
GAACGGGCGGTTGGCCAGGCGTAAGCGGCTGGGTTGTCTGCCGGCCCTGCAATGGCACTGGAACCCCCAA
GCCCGAGGAATCGGCGTGAGCGGTCGCAAACCATCCGGCCCGGTACAAATCGGCGCGGCGCTGGGTGATG
ACCTGGTGGAGAAGTTGAAGGCCGCGCAGGCCGCCCAGCGGCAACGCATCGAGGCAGAAGCACGCCCCGG
TGAATCGTGGCAAGCGGCCGCTGATCGAATCCGCAAAGAATCCCGGCAACCGCCGGCAGCCGGTGCGTCG
TCGATTAGGAAGCCGCCCAAGGGCGACGAGCAACCAGATTTTTTCGTTCCGATGCTCTATGACGTGGGCA
CCCGCGATAGTCGCAGCATCATGGACGTGGCCGTTTTCCGTCTGTCGAAGCGTGACCGACGAGCTGGCGA
GGTGATCCGCTACGAGCTTCCAGACGGGCACGTAGAGGTTTCCGCAGGGCCGGCCGGCATGGCCAGTGTG
TGGGATTACGACCTGGTACTGATGGCGGTTTCCCATCTAACCGAATCCATGAACCGATACCGGGAAGGGA
AGGGAGACAAGCCCGGCCGCGTGTTCCGTCCACACGTTGCGGACGTACTCAAGTTCTGCCGGCGAGCCGA
TGGCGGAAAGCAGAAAGACGACCTGGTAGAAACCTGCATTCGGTTAAACACCACGCACGTTGCCATGCAG
CGTACGAAGAAGGCCAAGAACGGCCGCCTGGTGACGGTATCCGAGGGTGAAGCCTTGATTAGCCGCTACA
AGATCGTAAAGAGCGAAACCGGGCGGCCGGAGTACATCGAGATCGAGCTAGCTGATTGGATGTACCGCGA
GATCACAGAAGGCAAGAACCCGGACGTGCTGACGGTTCACCCCGATTACTTTTTGATCGATCCCGGCATC
GGCCGTTTTCTCTACCGCCTGGCACGCCGCGCCGCAGGCAAGGCAGAAGCCAGATGGTTGTTCAAGACGA
TCTACGAACGCAGTGGCAGCGCCGGAGAGTTCAAGAAGTTCTGTTTCACCGTGCGCAAGCTGATCGGGTC
AAATGACCTGCCGGAGTACGATTTGAAGGAGGAGGCGGGGCAGGCTGGCCCGATCCTAGTCATGCGCTAC
CGCAACCTGATCGAGGGCGAAGCATCCGCCGGTTCCTAATGTACGGAGCAGATGCTAGGGCAAATTGCCC
TAGCAGGGGAAAAAGGTCGAAAAAGCTTCTTTCCTGTGGATAGCACGTACATTGGGAACCCAAAGCCGTA
CATTGGGAACCGGAACCCGTACATTGGGAACCCAAAGCCGTACATTGGGAACCGGTCACACATGTAAGTG
ACTGATATAAAAGAGAAAAAAGGCGATTTTTCCGCCTAAAACTCTTTAAAACTTATTAAAACTCTTAAAA
CCCGCCTGGCCTGTGCATAACTGTCTGGCCAGCGCACAGCCGAAGAGCTGCAAAAAGCGCCTACCCTTCG
GTCGCTGCGCTCCCTACGCCCCGCCGCTT
Features (pLannotate 1.2.2; 13 found; start..end, strand, type, name):
    126..186     +  rep_origin     oriV (fragment): incP origin of replication
    203..307     +  promoter       AmpR promoter: bla
    308..1102    +  CDS            KanR: aminoglycoside phosphotransferase; aphA-3; confers resistance to kanamycin
   1273..1861    +  rep_origin     ori: high-copy-number ColE1/pMB1/pBR322/pUC origin of replication
   1984..2008    -  misc_feature   RB T-DNA repeat: right border repeat from nopaline C58 T-DNA
   3621..3795    +  polyA_signal   CaMV poly(A) signal: cauliflower mosaic virus polyadenylation signal
   3895..4074    +  promoter       NOS promoter: nopaline synthase promoter
   4096..4890    +  CDS            NeoR/KanR: aminoglycoside phosphotransferase from Tn5; aph(3')-II (or nptII); confers resistance to neomycin, kanamycin, and G418 (Geneticin®)
   4903..5155    +  terminator     NOS terminator: nopaline synthase terminator and poly(A) signal
   5250..5274    -  misc_feature   LB T-DNA repeat: left border repeat from nopaline C58 T-DNA
   5538..6167    +  CDS            pVS1 StaA: stability protein from the Pseudomonas plasmid pVS1 (Heeb et al., 2000)
   6596..7669    +  CDS            pVS1 RepA: replication protein from the Pseudomonas plasmid pVS1 (Heeb et al., 2000)
   7735..7929    +  rep_origin     pVS1 oriV: origin of replication for the Pseudomonas plasmid pVS1 (Heeb et al., 2000)
