[The description below was written by a language model from this plasmid's Addgene catalogue record and pLannotate feature annotations shown in this document.]
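Description:
LjUBQ:MtCEP1:T35s is a plant-expression binary vector built on a pPZP200-type backbone for Agrobacterium-mediated transfer of an overexpression cassette for a Medicago truncatula peptide-coding gene. The insert is listed as MT35v5_contig_59554_1.1, also called CEP1, about 405 bp. It is driven by the Lotus japonicus ubiquitin promoter and followed by the 35S terminator. The catalogue lists this terminator in the tag field, but it is a 3′ regulatory element rather than a protein fusion.

In the annotated sequence, the backbone carries a high-copy ColE1/pUC-type origin and an aphA-3 kanamycin resistance gene under the bla promoter for propagation and selection in E. coli. It also carries the pVS1 origin with its RepA replication and StaA stability proteins, which maintain the plasmid in Agrobacterium, and a short incP oriV fragment.

Nopaline-type right and left border repeats delimit the T-DNA. Within them the annotation finds a CaMV poly(A) signal, consistent with the 35S terminator closing the CEP1 cassette. This is followed by a NOS promoter–nptII–NOS terminator unit, which gives kanamycin/G418 selection of transformed plant tissue.

The roughly 1.6 kb between the right border and the CaMV signal is unannotated. It presumably holds the ubiquitin promoter and CEP1 coding region, though the feature table does not identify either. The depositor also mentions additional dsRED selection, but no fluorescent reporter is annotated. The sequenced record is 8,009 nt, shorter than the stated backbone size of 10,475 bp, and the record does not resolve these discrepancies.
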