Addgene plasmid #164729: LjUBQ:MtCEP1:T35s
Purpose: Overexpression of Peptide coding gene (Binary vector)
Depositing lab: Wolf Scheible. Depositing organization: Noble Research Institute, LLC.
Backbone
  Vector backbone: PZP200
  Backbone size w/o insert (bp): 10475
  Vector type: Plant Expression
  Selectable markers: Neomycin (select with G418) ; N/A
Growth in bacteria
  Bacterial resistance: Kanamycin, 50 μg/mL
  Growth temperature: 37°C
  Growth strain: DH5alpha
  Copy number: High Copy
Gene/Insert
  Gene/Insert name: MT35v5_contig_59554_1.1 (alt name: CEP1)
  Species: Medicago truncatula
  Insert size (bp): 405
  Promoter: Lotus japonicus Ubiquitin
  Tag / fusion protein: Terminator 35S (C terminal on insert)
  Cloning method: Unknown
Terms and licenses: Academic/Nonprofit Terms; Industry Terms: Not Available to Industry
Depositor comments: Cloned by Peter/Shulan, additional dsRED selection
How to cite: LjUBQ:MtCEP1:T35s was a gift from Wolf Scheible (Addgene plasmid # 164729 ; http://n2t.net/addgene:164729 ; RRID:Addgene_164729)
