>Addgene plasmid #164729 | LjUBQ:MtCEP1:T35s | depositor partial sequence | sequence record 319954 | partial
ATGAAATATTTCGCTCTTTTTCTTGCCCTAATTGCATGCAACTATTCCCTTCAATCTCATGCAAGGCTCA
TTAAACCATCGAACCATCACAATGTTCCAATTTCAACATCAGAGAAGAAAGTTGAGTCAACAATAAAATC
AAACAATGAAGTAGCTAGTTATTTTGGAGATTCAAGTGAAGCTCACACAAATGCATTCCAACCAACAACA
CCAGGAAATAGTCCTGGTGTTGGTCATAGATATTTTACCGATGAAGATATCGACGTGAATTCGAAAAAGA
CGGTAGCTCAGAGCAAAGATGATAATAAATATGTGACTGAGGATACTACAAATGAGTTCCAAAAAACAAA
CCCTGGTCACAGTCCTGGTGTTGGTCATTCTTACCAAAACAAAATTGGAAATTGA
